Addgene plasmid #8565: HOXC6 (human) HIS-tag pET
Depositing lab: Corey Largman. Depositing organization: San Francisco VA Health Care System.
Backbone
  Vector backbone: pET28a
  Backbone manufacturer: Novagen
  Backbone size w/o insert (bp): 5400
  Vector type: Bacterial Expression
Growth in bacteria
  Bacterial resistance: Kanamycin, 50 μg/mL
  Growth temperature: 37°C
  Growth strain: DH5alpha
  Copy number: High Copy
Gene/Insert
  Gene/Insert name: HOXC6 (alt names: HOX3C; HOX3.3; HHO.c8)
  Species: H. sapiens (human)
  Insert size (bp): 460
  Mutation: This protein starts at an internal Met initially assigned by Simeone et al and encodes a 152 AA protein missing the initial 82 AA reported in the annotation; makes protein by Western
  GenBank ID: NM_004503
  Entrez Gene: HOXC6 (a.k.a. CP25, HHO.C8, HOX3, HOX3C)
  Tag / fusion protein: T7 (N terminal on backbone); His (N terminal on backbone)
  Cloning method: Restriction Enzyme; 5′ cloning site BamHI (not destroyed); 3′ cloning site HindIII (destroyed during cloning)
  Sequencing primers: 5′ T7
Resource information
  A portion of this plasmid was derived from a plasmid made by: Fulvio Mavillio
Terms and licenses: Academic/Nonprofit Terms; Industry Terms: Not Available to Industry
Depositor comments: Simeone et al. Proc. Natl. Acad. USA 84: 4914-4918, 1987
How to cite: HOXC6 (human) HIS-tag pET was a gift from Corey Largman (Addgene plasmid # 8565 ; http://n2t.net/addgene:8565 ; RRID:Addgene_8565)
