[The description below was written by a language model from this plasmid's Addgene catalogue record.]
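Description:
HOXC6 (human) HIS-tag pET is a bacterial expression plasmid built on the Novagen pET28a backbone (about 5.4 kb without insert) and selected with kanamycin. The record lists it as high copy and propagated in a standard cloning strain. No feature table is provided, but pET28a vectors generally drive the insert from a T7 promoter under lac operator control. Protein production therefore normally requires a host that supplies T7 RNA polymerase, rather than the cloning strain used for maintenance.

The insert is a roughly 460 bp fragment of the human homeobox gene HOXC6 (also known as HOX3C or HOX3.3), cloned between the BamHI and HindIII sites. The BamHI site is retained and the HindIII site was destroyed during cloning. This places the coding sequence in frame with the backbone-encoded N-terminal His tag and T7 epitope tag, which allow metal-affinity purification and antibody detection. The open reading frame is not the full annotated protein. It begins at an internal methionine that was assigned as the start codon in an early description of the gene, and it encodes a 152 amino acid product lacking the first 82 residues of the currently annotated sequence. The depositor notes that protein expression was confirmed by Western blot.

The record does not state a specific application. The design suits production and purification of recombinant tagged, N-terminally truncated HOXC6 in E. coli, and such protein is commonly used in biochemical assays. Part of the plasmid was derived from a construct made in another laboratory, and distribution is limited to academic and nonprofit users.
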