>Addgene plasmid #8565 | HOXC6 (human) HIS-tag pET | addgene partial sequence | sequence record 17372 | T7 5'-TAATACGACTCACTATAGGG-3'
NNNNNNNNNNNTCCCTCTANANNNATTTTGTTTAACTTTAAGAAGGAGATATACCATGGGCAGCAGCCAT
CATCATCATCATCACAGCAGCGGCCTGGTGCCGCGCGGCAGCCATATGGCTAGCATGACTGGTGGACAGC
AAATGGGTCGCGGATCCATGCTCTCAAACTGCAGACAAAACACCTTAGGACATAACACACAGACCTCAAT
CGCTCAGGATTTTAGTTCTGAGCAGGGCAGGACTGCGCCCCAGGACCAGAAAGCCAGTATCCAGATTTAC
CCCTGGATGCAGCGAATGAATTCGCACAGTGGGGTCGGCTACGGAGCGGACCGGAGGCGCGGCCGCCAGA
TCTACTCGCGGTACCAGACCCTGGAACTGGAGAAGGAATTTCACTTCAATCGCTACCTAACGCGGCGCCG
GCGCATCGAGATCGCCAACGCGCTTTGCCTGACCGAGCGACAGATCAAAATCTGGTTCCAGAACCGCCGG
ATGAAGTGGAAAAAAGAATCTAATCTCACATCCACTCTCTCGGGGGGCGGCGGAGGGGCCACCGCCGACA
GCCTGGGCGGAAAAGAGGAAAAGCGGGAAGAGACAGAAGAGGAGAAGCAGAAAAGAGTGAANNNNNNNNN
NNNNNNNNNCCCNCNCNCCCNCCCCCNNNNNNAGATCCGGNNNNNNTAACAAAGCCCGAAAGGAAGCTGA
GTTGGCTGCTGCCACCGCTGANCAATAACTAGCATAACCCCTTGGGGCCTCTAAACGGGTCTTGAGGGGT
TTTTTGCTGAANGGNNNNN
